Addgene plasmid #168907: pEntry_HCoV-HKU1-Nucleocapsid2
Purpose: Gateway-compatible Entry vector
Depositing lab: Pascal Falter-Braun. Depositing organization: Helmholtz Munich. Publication: A resource of human coronavirus protein-coding sequences in a flexible, multipurpose Gateway Entry clone collection. Weller B, Lin CW, Pogoutse O, Sauer M, Marin-de la Rosa N, Strobel A, Young V, Knapp JJ, Rayhan A, Falter C, Kim DK, Roth FP, Falter-Braun P. G3 (Bethesda). 2023 Jul 5;13(7):jkad105. doi: 10.1093/g3journal/jkad105. PubMed 37267226.
Backbone
  Vector backbone: pENTR223.1*SfiI
  Backbone size w/o insert (bp): 2800
  Vector type: Gateway-compatible Entry vector
Growth in bacteria
  Bacterial resistance: Spectinomycin, 50 μg/mL
  Growth temperature: 37°C
  Growth strain: DH5alpha
  Copy number: High Copy
Gene/Insert
  Gene/Insert name: HCoV-HKU1-Nucleocapsid2 (alt name: Nucleocapsid2 (N2))
  Species: Other
  Insert size (bp): 618
  Entrez Gene: N2 (a.k.a. HCHV1gp8)
  Cloning method: Restriction Enzyme; 5′ cloning site SfiI (unknown if destroyed); 3′ cloning site SfiI (unknown if destroyed)
  Sequencing primers: 5′ M13 uni (-21); 3′ M13 rev (-29)
Resource information
  A portion of this plasmid was derived from a plasmid made by: Synthesized by Twist Bioscience
Terms and licenses: Academic/Nonprofit Terms; Industry Terms: Not Available to Industry
Depositor comments: 5'-linker: SfiI-BamHI-ATG-BamHI (GGCCGTCAaggccaggatccatgggatcc), 3'-linker: PacI-TAA-AsiSI-SfiI (cttaatTAAgacgcgatcgcggcctcatGGGCC).
How to cite: pEntry_HCoV-HKU1-Nucleocapsid2 was a gift from Pascal Falter-Braun (Addgene plasmid # 168907 ; http://n2t.net/addgene:168907 ; RRID:Addgene_168907)
