[The description below was written by a language model from this plasmid's Addgene catalogue record and pLannotate feature annotations shown in this document.]
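Description:
pEntry_HCoV-HKU1-Nucleocapsid2 is a Gateway-compatible Entry clone built on the pENTR223.1 backbone (SfiI-cut form, about 2.8 kb), carrying the 618 bp N2 (Nucleocapsid2) open reading frame of human coronavirus HKU1. It is a bacterial propagation and shuttling vector rather than an expression construct. It replicates at high copy in E. coli from a ColE1/pUC-type origin and is selected with spectinomycin through the aadA (SmR) aminoglycoside adenylyltransferase gene, which sits downstream of a class 1 integron Pc promoter fragment and a short remnant of a gentamicin resistance gene. The sequenced plasmid is 3,461 nt.

The synthesized insert was cloned between SfiI sites and lies between attL1 and attL2, so an LR Clonase reaction can transfer it directionally into any attR-containing Destination vector. According to the depositor, the 5′ linker supplies a start codon flanked by BamHI sites, and the 3′ linker carries a PacI site, a TAA stop codon and an AsiSI site. These sites presumably allow the start and stop codons to be handled flexibly, though the record does not say how. The automated annotation labels the ORF as a fragment of the murine hepatitis virus nucleocapsid protein. This is a database similarity match to a related betacoronavirus, not the actual identity of the insert, which the catalogue gives as HKU1 N2.

No promoter drives the ORF in the Entry context. A T7 promoter lies just outside attL2 pointing back toward the insert, and rrnB T1 and T2 terminators upstream of attL1 insulate the cassette. Small lacI and lacZα fragments are backbone remnants. The clone belongs to a collection of human coronavirus protein-coding sequences intended for multipurpose downstream cloning.
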