Features (pLannotate 1.2.2; 12 found; start..end, strand, type, name):
      1..97      +  protein_bind   attL1: mutant version of attL; recombination site for the Gateway® LR reaction LR Clonase™
    132..740     +  CDS            N (fragment): NCAP_CVM3 - Experimental evidence at protein level: Swiss-Prot protein existence level 1. Packages the positive strand viral genome RNA into a helical ribonucleocapsid (RNP) and plays a fundamental role during virion assembly through its interactions with the viral genome and membrane protein M. Plays an important role in enhancing the efficiency of subgenomic viral RNA transcription as well as viral replication. From Murine coronavirus (strain 3) (MHV-3) (Murine hepatitis virus).
    773..871     -  protein_bind   attL2: mutant version of attL; recombination site for the Gateway® LR reaction LR Clonase™
    889..907     -  promoter       T7 promoter: promoter for bacteriophage T7 RNA polymerase
   1097..1120    +  promoter       Pc promoter (fragment): intI1 (promoter lies within the coding sequence); class 1 integron promoter
   1296..1352    +  CDS            GmR (fragment): gentamycin acetyltransferase; aacC1; confers resistance to gentamycin
   1359..2150    +  CDS            SmR: aminoglycoside adenylyltransferase (Murphy, 1985); aadA; confers resistance to spectinomycin and streptomycin
   2243..2831    +  rep_origin     ori: high-copy-number ColE1/pMB1/pBR322/pUC origin of replication
   3014..3106    +  CDS            lacI (fragment): lac repressor; lacI; The lac repressor binds to the lac operator to inhibit transcription in E. coli. This inhibition can be relieved by adding lactose or isopropyl-β-D-thiogalactopyranoside (IPTG).
   3161..3188    -  terminator     rrnB T2 terminator: transcription terminator T2 from the E. coli rrnB gene
   3320..3363    +  terminator     rrnB T1 terminator: Escherichia coli rrnB; transcription terminator T1 from the E. coli rrnB gene
   3410..3446    -  CDS            lacZα (fragment): LacZα fragment of β-galactosidase; lacZ fragment
>Addgene plasmid #168907 | pEntry_HCoV-HKU1-Nucleocapsid2 | addgene full sequence | sequence record 345066 | Addgene NGS Result
CAAATAATGATTTTATTTTGACTGATAGTGACCTGTTCGTTGCAACAAATTGATGAGCAATGCTTTTTTA
TAATGCCAACTTTGTACAAAAAAGCAGAAGGGCCGTCAAGGCCAGGATCCATGGGATCCCTGGAAGTAGA
AGCTCCTCTGGAAATCGTTCAGGAATCCTCAAGAAAACTTCTTGGGCTGACCAATCTGAGCGAAATTACC
AAACCTTTAATAGAGGCAGAAAAACCCAACCTAAATTCACTGTGTCTACTCAACCACAAGGAAATACTAT
CCCACATTATTCCTGGTTCTCCGGGATCACTCAATTTCAAAAAGGTAGAGACTTTAAATTTTCAGATGGT
CAAGGAGTTCCCATTGCTTTCGGAGTACCCCCTTCTGAAGCAAAAGGATATTGGTATAGACACAGCCGGC
GTTCTTTTAAAACAGCTGATGGTCAACAAAAGCAGTTGTTACCGAGATGGTATTTCTACTATCTCGGTAC
CGGCCCATATGCCAATGCATCCTATGGTGAATCCCTCGAAGGGGTCTTCTGGGTTGCTAATCACCAAGCT
GACACTTCTACTCCCTCCGATGTTTCGTCAAGGCATACTACTACTCAAGAAGCTATCCCTACTAGGTTTC
CGCCTGGTACGATTTTGCCTCAAGGCTATTATGTTGAAGGCTCAGGAAGGTCTGCTTCTAATAGTCGACC
AGGTTCACGTTCTCAATCACGTGGACCCAATAATCGTTCATCTTAATTAAGACGCGATCGCGGCCTCATG
GGCCCAGCTTTCTTGTACAAAGTTGGCATTATAAAAAATAATTGCTCATCAATTTGTTGCAACGAACAGG
TCACTATCAGTCAAAATAAAATCATTATTTGCCATCCAGCTGATATCCCCTATAGTGAGTCGTATTACAT
GGTCATAGCTGTTTCCTGGCAGCTCTGGCCCGTGTCTCAAAATCTCTGATGTTACATTGCACAAGATAAA
AATATATCATCATGCCTCCTCTAGACCAGCCAGGACAGAAATGCCTCGACTTCGCTGCTACCCAAGGTTG
CCGGGTGACGCACACCGTGGAAACGGATGAAGGCACGAACCCAGTGGACATAAGCCTGTTCGGTTCGTAA
GCTGTAATGCAAGTAGCGTATGCGCTCACGCAACTGGTCCAGAACCTTGACCGAACGCAGCGGTGGTAAC
GGCGCAGTGGCGGTTTTCATGGCTTGTTATGACTGTTTTTTTGGGGTACAGTCTATGCCTCGGGCATCCA
AGCAGCAAGCGCGTTACGCCGTGGGTCGATGTTTGATGTTATGGAGCAGCAACGATGTTACGCAGCAGGG
CAGTCGCCCTAAAACAAAGTTAAACATTATGAGGGAAGCGGTGATCGCCGAAGTATCGACTCAACTATCA
GAGGTAGTTGGCGTCATCGAGCGCCATCTCGAACCGACGTTGCTGGCCGTACATTTGTACGGCTCCGCAG
TGGATGGCGGCCTGAAGCCACACAGTGATATTGATTTGCTGGTTACGGTGACCGTAAGGCTTGATGAAAC
AACGCGGCGAGCTTTGATCAACGACCTTTTGGAAACTTCGGCTTCCCCTGGAGAGAGCGAGATTCTCCGC
GCTGTAGAAGTCACCATTGTTGTGCACGACGACATCATTCCGTGGCGTTATCCAGCTAAGCGCGAACTGC
AATTTGGAGAATGGCAGCGCAATGACATTCTTGCAGGTATCTTCGAGCCAGCCACGATCGACATTGATCT
GGCTATCTTGCTGACAAAAGCAAGAGAACATAGCGTTGCCTTGGTAGGTCCAGCGGCGGAGGAACTCTTT
GATCCGGTTCCTGAACAGGATCTATTTGAGGCGCTAAATGAAACCTTAACGCTATGGAACTCGCCGCCCG
ACTGGGCTGGCGATGAGCGAAATGTAGTGCTTACGTTGTCCCGCATTTGGTACAGCGCAGTAACCGGCAA
AATCGCGCCGAAGGATGTCGCTGCCGACTGGGCAATGGAGCGCCTGCCGGCCCAGTATCAGCCCGTCATA
CTTGAAGCTAGACAGGCTTATCTTGGACAAGAAGAAGATCGCTTGGCCTCGCGCGCAGATCAGTTGGAAG
AATTTGTCCACTACGTGAAAGGCGAGATCACCAAGGTAGTCGGCAAATAACCCTCGAGCCACCCATGACC
AAAATCCCTTAACGTGAGTTACGCGTCGTTCCACTGAGCGTCAGACCCCGTAGAAAAGATCAAAGGATCT
TCTTGAGATCCTTTTTTTCTGCGCGTAATCTGCTGCTTGCAAACAAAAAAACCACCGCTACCAGCGGTGG
TTTGTTTGCCGGATCAAGAGCTACCAACTCTTTTTCCGAAGGTAACTGGCTTCAGCAGAGCGCAGATACC
AAATACTGTTCTTCTAGTGTAGCCGTAGTTAGGCCACCACTTCAAGAACTCTGTAGCACCGCCTACATAC
CTCGCTCTGCTAATCCTGTTACCAGTGGCTGCTGCCAGTGGCGATAAGTCGTGTCTTACCGGGTTGGACT
CAAGACGATAGTTACCGGATAAGGCGCAGCGGTCGGGCTGAACGGGGGGTTCGTGCACACAGCCCAGCTT
GGAGCGAACGACCTACACCGAACTGAGATACCTACAGCGTGAGCTATGAGAAAGCGCCACGCTTCCCGAA
GGGAGAAAGGCGGACAGGTATCCGGTAAGCGGCAGGGTCGGAACAGGAGAGCGCACGAGGGAGCTTCCAG
GGGGAAACGCCTGGTATCTTTATAGTCCTGTCGGGTTTCGCCACCTCTGACTTGAGCGTCGATTTTTGTG
ATGCTCGTCAGGGGGGCGGAGCCTATGGAAAAACGCCAGCAACGCGGCCTTTTTACGGTTCCTGGCCTTT
TGCTGGCCTTTTGCTCACATGTTCTTTCCTGCGTTATCCCCTGATTCTGTGGATAACCGTATTACCGCCT
TTGAGTGAGCTGATACCGCTCGCCGCAGCCGAACGACCGAGCGCAGCGAGTCAGTGAGCGAGGAAGCGGA
AGAGCGCCCAATACGCAAACCGCCTCTCCCCGCGCGTTGGCCGATTCATTAATGCAGCTGGCACGACAGG
TTTCCCGACTGGAAAGCGGGCAGTGAGCGCAACGCAATTAATACGCGTACCGCTAGCCAGGAAGAGTTTG
TAGAAACGCAAAAAGGCCATCCGTCAGGATGGCCTTCTGCTTAGTTTGATGCCTGGCAGTTTATGGCGGG
CGTCCTGCCCGCCACCCTCCGGGCCGTTGCTTCACAACGTTCAAATCCGCTCCCGGCGGATTTGTCCTAC
TCAGGAGAGCGTTCACCGACAAACAACAGATAAAACGAAAGGCCCAGTCTTCCGACTGAGCCTTTCGTTT
TATTTGATGCCTGGCAGTTCCCTACTCTCGCGTTAACGCTAGCATGGATGTTTTCCCAGTCACGACGTTG
TAAAACGACGGCCAGTCTTAAGCTCGGGCCC
