>Addgene plasmid #168907 | pEntry_HCoV-HKU1-Nucleocapsid2 | depositor partial sequence | sequence record 327378 | gene-specific Insert sequence
CTGGAAGTAGAAGCTCCTCTGGAAATCGTTCAGGAATCCTCAAGAAAACTTCTTGGGCTGACCAATCTGA
GCGAAATTACCAAACCTTTAATAGAGGCAGAAAAACCCAACCTAAATTCACTGTGTCTACTCAACCACAA
GGAAATACTATCCCACATTATTCCTGGTTCTCCGGGATCACTCAATTTCAAAAAGGTAGAGACTTTAAAT
TTTCAGATGGTCAAGGAGTTCCCATTGCTTTCGGAGTACCCCCTTCTGAAGCAAAAGGATATTGGTATAG
ACACAGCCGGCGTTCTTTTAAAACAGCTGATGGTCAACAAAAGCAGTTGTTACCGAGATGGTATTTCTAC
TATCTCGGTACCGGCCCATATGCCAATGCATCCTATGGTGAATCCCTCGAAGGGGTCTTCTGGGTTGCTA
ATCACCAAGCTGACACTTCTACTCCCTCCGATGTTTCGTCAAGGGATCCTACTACTCAAGAAGCTATCCC
TACTAGGTTTCCGCCTGGTACGATTTTGCCTCAAGGCTATTATGTTGAAGGCTCAGGAAGGTCTGCTTCT
AATAGTCGACCAGGTTCACGTTCTCAATCACGTGGACCCAATAATCGTTCAT
